Addgene plasmid #50591: pCBC-DT2T3
Purpose: CRISPR/Cas based plant genome editing and gene regulation; used as template for making expression cassette with multiple gRNA target sites
Depositing lab: Qi-Jun Chen. Depositing organization: China Agricultural University. Publication: A CRISPR/Cas9 toolkit for multiplex genome editing in plants. Xing HL, Dong L, Wang ZP, Zhang HY, Han CY, Liu B, Wang XC, Chen QJ. BMC Plant Biol. 2014 Nov 29;14(1):327. 10.1186/s12870-014-0327-y PubMed 25432517.
Backbone
  Vector backbone: pGWC
  Vector type: Plant Expression, CRISPR ; PCR template
Growth in bacteria
  Bacterial resistance: Chloramphenicol, 25 μg/mL
  Growth temperature: 37°C
  Growth strain: DH5alpha
  Copy number: High Copy
Gene/Insert
  Gene/Insert name: T2, gRNA scaffold, U6-29t plus, U6-1p, T3
  Species: Synthetic
  Cloning method: Unknown
  Sequencing primers: 5′ SP6; 3′ T7
Terms and licenses: Academic/Nonprofit Terms; Industry Terms: Not Available to Industry
How to cite: pCBC-DT2T3 was a gift from Qi-Jun Chen (Addgene plasmid # 50591 ; http://n2t.net/addgene:50591 ; RRID:Addgene_50591)
