[The description below was written by a language model from this plasmid's Addgene catalogue record and pLannotate feature annotations shown in this document.]
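Description:
pCBC-DT2T3 is a small (about 3.5 kb) bacterial plasmid built on the pGWC backbone that serves as a PCR template rather than as a vector delivered into plants. It belongs to a CRISPR/Cas9 toolkit for multiplex genome editing and gene regulation in plants, and it is used to generate expression cassettes carrying several guide RNA target sites. It is maintained in standard E. coli at high copy through a ColE1/pUC-type origin and is selected with chloramphenicol via the CmR (chloramphenicol acetyltransferase) gene.

The synthetic insert is recorded as T2, gRNA scaffold, U6-29t plus, U6-1p, T3. The feature table detects the Streptococcus pyogenes Cas9 gRNA scaffold followed, after an unannotated stretch that presumably corresponds to the U6-29 terminator region named in the catalogue entry, by a fragment of the Arabidopsis thaliana U6-1 snRNA promoter. This module therefore supplies the scaffold and terminator that finish one guide RNA unit and the Pol III promoter that starts the next. The names T2 and T3 suggest that it links the second and third target positions of a multi-guide array, with the target sequences themselves likely supplied on the amplification primers, though the record does not spell this out. The amplified product would then be assembled into a separate Cas9-containing plant vector, which the record does not name.

SP6 and T7 promoters flank the insert and serve as sequencing primer sites. The other annotations are backbone elements or remnants: an EM7 promoter, rrnB T1 and T2 terminators, and partial fragments of ccdB, lacZα, a gentamicin resistance gene and an integrase. The ccdB sequence is only a fragment, which is consistent with growth in an ordinary DH5alpha strain.
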