Features (pLannotate 1.2.2; 13 found; start..end, strand, type, name):
      1..76      +  misc_RNA       gRNA scaffold: guide RNA scaffold for the Streptococcus pyogenes CRISPR/Cas9 system
    285..537     +  promoter       AtU6-1 promoter (fragment): promoter for the Arabidopsis thaliana U6-1 snRNA gene (Waibel and Filipowicz, 1990)
    609..627     -  promoter       SP6 promoter: promoter for bacteriophage SP6 RNA polymerase
    700..747     -  promoter       EM7 promoter: synthetic bacterial promoter&nbsp
    789..816     -  terminator     rrnB T2 terminator: transcription terminator T2 from the E. coli rrnB gene
    948..991     +  terminator     rrnB T1 terminator: Escherichia coli rrnB; transcription terminator T1 from the E. coli rrnB gene
   1159..1747    -  rep_origin     ori: high-copy-number ColE1/pMB1/pBR322/pUC origin of replication
   1972..2631    -  CDS            CmR: chloramphenicol acetyltransferase; cat; confers resistance to chloramphenicol
   2638..2694    -  CDS            GmR (fragment): gentamycin acetyltransferase; aacC1; confers resistance to gentamycin
   2780..2884    +  CDS            int (fragment): INT2_ECOLX - Protein inferred from homology: Swiss-Prot protein existence level 3. Putative integrase believed to be involved in the insertion of antibiotic resistance genes into plasmids and transposons. From Escherichia coli.
   2980..3283    -  CDS            ccdB (fragment): CcdB, a bacterial toxin that poisons DNA gyrase; ccdB; Plasmids containing the ccdB gene cannot be propagated in standard E. coli strains.
   3293..3440    -  CDS            lacZα (fragment): LacZα fragment of β-galactosidase; lacZ fragment
   3443..3461    +  promoter       T7 promoter: promoter for bacteriophage T7 RNA polymerase
>Addgene plasmid #50591 | pCBC-DT2T3 | addgene full sequence | sequence record 244476 | Addgene NGS Result
GTTTTAGAGCTAGAAATAGCAAGTTAAAATAAGGCTAGTCCGTTATCAACTTGAAAAAGTGGCACCGAGT
CGGTGCTTTTTTTTGGATAGAATTTCCCAGCTTTTTTGCGTGTTTCAGCTCTCATGATCCTTGGCCAATG
GGTGTAGTAAATTTTCTGCACATTCATTGGATGGAAAATAATGGTTTTAGCTTTAGGGAATAAGAAAAGT
GTATAGGAAGGGGATTTTTGTACAATCACATTTGAATTAGGTCTTTGAAATGACAGGGAATGAGGACATA
TGATGAGACGGTCATTGTTTTAGTTCCACCACGATTATATTTGAAATTTACGTGAGTGTGAGTGAGACTT
GCATAAGAAAATAAAATCTTTAGTTGGGAAAAAATTCAATAATATAAATGGGCTTGAGAAGGAAGCGAGG
GATAGGCCTTTTTCTAAAATAGGCCCATTTAAGCTATTAACAATCTTCAAAAGTACCACAGCGCTTAGGT
AAAGAAAGCAGCTGAGTTTATATATGGTTAGAGACGAAGTAGTGATTGTTACCGGGAAATCTAGATCGTT
TAGAGACCAATAATCCTTGGCCTTAAGGGCCTTGCATAGCTTGAGTATTCTATAGTGTCACCTAAATAGC
TTGGCGTAATCATGGTCATAGCTGTTTCCTGTGTGAAATTGTTATCCGCTCGGTTTAGTTCCTCACCTTG
TCGTATTATACTATGCCGATATACTATGCCGATGATTAATTGTCAACACTTAAGTAACTAACTAACAGGA
AGAGTTTGTAGAAACGCAAAAAGGCCATCCGTCAGGATGGCCTTCTGCTTAGTTTGATGCCTGGCAGTTT
ATGGCGGGCGTCCTGCCCGCCACCCTCCGGGCCGTTGCTTCACAACGTTCAAATCCGCTCCCGGCGGATT
TGTCCTACTCAGGAGAGCGTTCACCGACAAACAACAGATAAAACGAAAGGCCCAGTCTTCCGACTGAGCC
TTTCGTTTTATTTGATGCCTGGCAGTTCCCTACTCTCGCTTAGTAGTTAGACGTGCCCGAGATCCATCCT
AGCGGTAATACGGTTATCCACAGAATCAGGGGATAACGCAGGAAAGAACATGTGAGCAAAAGGCCAGCAA
AAGGCCAGGAACCGTAAAAAGGCCGCGTTGCTGGCGTTTTTCCATAGGCTCCGCCCCCCTGACGAGCATC
ACAAAAATCGACGCTCAAGTCAGAGGTGGCGAAACCCGACAGGACTATAAAGATACCAGGCGTTTCCCCC
TGGAAGCTCCCTCGTGCGCTCTCCTGTTCCGACCCTGCCGCTTACCGGATACCTGTCCGCCTTTCTCCCT
TCGGGAAGCGTGGCGCTTTCTCATAGCTCACGCTGTAGGTATCTCAGTTCGGTGTAGGTCGTTCGCTCCA
AGCTGGGCTGTGTGCACGAACCCCCCGTTCAGCCCGACCGCTGCGCCTTATCCGGTAACTATCGTCTTGA
GTCCAACCCGGTAAGACACGACTTATCGCCACTGGCAGCAGCCACTGGTAACAGGATTAGCAGAGCGAGG
TATGTAGGCGGTGCTACAGAGTTCTTGAAGTGGTGGCCTAACTACGGCTACACTAGAAGAACAGTATTTG
GTATCTGCGCTCTGCTGAAGCCAGTTACCTTCGGAAAAAGAGTTGGTAGCTCTTGATCCGGCAAACAAAC
CACCGCTGGTAGCGGTGGTTTTTTTGTTTGCAAGCAGCAGATTACGCGCAGAAAAAAAGGATCTCAAGAA
GATCCTTTGATCTTTTCTACGGGGTCTGACGCTCAGTGGAACGGGGCGGGCGGCGTTGTGACAATTTACC
GAACAACTCCGCGGGACTTGACCTGATAGTTTGGCTGTGAGCAATTATGTGCTTAGTGCATCTAACGCTT
GAGTTAAGCCGCGCCGCGAAGCGGCGTCGGCTTGAACGAATTTCTAGCTAGAGGATCGCACCAATAACTG
CCTTAAAAAAATTACGCCCCGCCCTGCCACTCATCGCAGTACTGTTGTAATTCATTAAGCATTCTGCCGA
CATGGAAGCCATCACAAACGGCATGATGAACCTGAATCGCCAGCGGCATCAGCACCTTGTCGCCTTGCGT
ATAATATTTGCCCATTGTGAAAACGGGGGCGAAGAAGTTGTCCATATTGGCCACGTTTAAATCAAAACTG
GTGAAACTCACCCAGGGATTGGCTGAGACGAAAAACATATTCTCAATAAACCCTTTAGGGAAATAGGCCA
GGTTTTCACCGTAACACGCCACATCTTGCGAATATATGTGTAGAAACTGCCGGAAATCGTCGTGGTATTC
ACTCCAGAGCGATGAAAACGTTTCAGTTTGCTCATGGAAAACGGTGTAACAAGGGTGAACACTATCCCAT
ATCACCAGCTCACCGTCTTTCATTGCCATACGGAACTCCGGATGAGCATTCATCAGGCGGGCAAGAATGT
GAATAAAGGCCGGATAAAACTTGTGCTTACTTTTCTTTACGGTCTTTAAAAAGGCCGTAATATCCAGCTG
AACGGTCTGGTTATAGGTACATTGAGCAACTGACTGAAATGCCTCAAAATGTTCTTTACGATGCCATTGG
GATATATCAACGGTGGTATATCCAGTGATTTTTTTCTCCATGATGTTTAACTTTGTTTTAGGGCGACTGC
CCTGCTGCGTAACATCGTTGCTGCTCCATAACATCAAACATCGACCCACGGCGTAACGCGCTTGCTGCTT
GGATGCCCGAGGCATAGACTGTACCCCAAAAAAACAGTCATAACAAGCCATGAAAACCGCCACTGCGCCG
TTACCACCGCTGCGTTCGGTCAAGGTTCTGGACCAGTTGCGTGAGCGCATACGCTACTTGCATTACAGCT
TACGAACCGAACGAGGCTTATGTCCACTCATGGTCCGTTTCTGCGGACTGGCTTTCTACGTGAAAAGGAT
CTAGGTGAAGATCCTTTTTGATAATCTCATGCCTGACATTTATATTCCCCAGAACATCAGGTTAATGGCG
TTTTTGATGTCATTTTCGCGGTGGCTGAGATCAGCCACTTCTTCCCCGATAACGGATACTGGCACACTTG
CCATATCGGTGGTCATCATGCGCCAGCTTTCATCCCCGATATGCACCACCGGGTAAAGTTCACGGGAGAC
TTTATCTGACAGCAGACGTGCACTGGCCAGGGGGATCACCATCCGTCGCCCCGGCGTGTCAATAATATCA
CTCTGTACATCCACAAACAGACGATAACGGCTCTCTCTTTTATAGGTGTAAACCTTAAACTGCCGTACGT
ATAGGCTGCGCAACTGTTGGGAAGGGCGATCGGTGCGGGCCTCTTCGCTATTACGCCAGCTGGCGAAAGG
GGGATGTGCTGCAAGGCGATTAAGTTGGGTAACGCCAGGGTTTTCCCAGTCACGACGTTGTAAAACGACG
GCCAGTGAATTGTAATACGACTCACTATAGGGCGAATTGGGCCAGGCCAAATAGGCCAAAGGAATAATGG
TCTCTATTGGCAAAGTTATACAATGGCA
