>Addgene plasmid #50591 | pCBC-DT2T3 | addgene partial sequence | sequence record 76802 | SP6 5'-ATTTAGGTGACACTATAG-3'
ATTGGTCTCTAAACGATCTAGATTTCCCGGTAACAATCACTACTTCGTCTCTAACCATATATAAACTCAG
CTGCTTTCTTTACCTAAGCGCTGTGGTACTTTTGAAGATTGTTAATAGCTTAAATGGGCCTATTTTAGAA
AAAGGCCTATCCCTCGCTTCCTTCTCAAGCCCATTTATATTATTGAATTTTTTCCCAACTAAAGATTTTA
TTTTCTTATGCAAGTCTCACTCACACTCACGTAAATTTCAAATATAATCGTGGTGGAACTAAAACAATGA
CCGTCTCATCATATGTCCTCATTCCCTGTCATTTCAAAGACCTAATTCAAATGTGATTGTACAAAAATCC
CCTTCCTATACACTTTTCTTATTCCCTAAAGCTAAAACCATTATTTTCCATCCAATGAATGTGCAGAAAA
TTTACTACACCCATTGGCCAAGGATCATGAGAGCTGAAACACGCAAAAAAGCTGGGAAATTCTATCCAAA
AAAAAGCACCGACTCGGTGCCACTTTTTCAAGTTGATAACGGACTAGCCTTATTTTAACTTGCTATTTCT
AGCTCTAAAACTGCCATTGTATAACTTTGCCAATAGAGACCATTATTCCTTTGGCCTATTTGGCCTGGCC
CAATTCGCCCTATAGTGAGTCGTATTACAATTCACTGGCCGTCGTTTTACAACGTCGTGACTGGGAAAAC
CCTGGCGTTACCCAACTTAATCGCCTTGCAGCACATCCCCCTTTCGCCAGCTGGCGTAATAGCGAAGAGG
CCCGCACCGATCGCCCTTCCCAACAGTTGCGCAGCCTATACGTACGGCAGTTTAAGGTTTACACCTATAA
AAGAGAGAGCCGTTATCGTCTGTTTGTGGATGTACAGAGTGATATTATTGACACGCCGGGGCGACGGATG
GTGATCCCCCTGGCCAGTGCACGTCTGCTGTCA
